Addgene plasmid #66565: pJZC43
Purpose: sgRNA + 2XPP7 with PCP-VP64 effector for mammalian cells, marked by mCherry
Depositing lab: Wendell Lim & Stanley Qi. Depositing organization: University of California, San Francisco (UCSF). Publication: Engineering Complex Synthetic Transcriptional Programs with CRISPR RNA Scaffolds. Zalatan JG, Lee ME, Almeida R, Gilbert LA, Whitehead EH, La Russa M, Tsai JC, Weissman JS, Dueber JE, Qi LS, Lim WA. Cell. 2014 Dec 18. pii: S0092-8674(14)01570-0. doi: 10.1016/j.cell.2014.11.052. PubMed 25533786.
Backbone
  Vector backbone: pSico
  Vector type: Mammalian Expression
  Selectable markers: mCherry fluorescence
Growth in bacteria
  Bacterial resistance: Ampicillin, 100 μg/mL
  Growth temperature: 37°C
  Growth strain: Stbl3
  Copy number: Unknown
Gene/Insert 1
  Gene/Insert name: sgRNA + 2XPP7
  Promoter: U6
  Cloning method: Gibson Cloning
  Sequencing primers: 5′ gagatccagtttggttagtaccggg
Gene/Insert 2
  Gene/Insert name: PCP-VP64 IRES mCherry
  Promoter: CMV
  Cloning method: Gibson Cloning
  Sequencing primers: 5′ CGCAAATGGGCGGTAGGCGTG; 3′ TTGGTCACCTTCAGCTTGG
Terms and licenses: Academic/Nonprofit Terms; Industry Terms: Not Available to Industry
How to cite: pJZC43 was a gift from Wendell Lim & Stanley Qi (Addgene plasmid # 66565 ; http://n2t.net/addgene:66565 ; RRID:Addgene_66565)
