[The description below was written by a language model from this plasmid's Addgene catalogue record and pLannotate feature annotations shown in this document.]
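Description:
pJZC43 is a mammalian expression plasmid built on the pSico backbone, an HIV-1-derived lentiviral transfer vector. The feature table shows the usual lentiviral architecture: a CMV enhancer/promoter driving a truncated 5' LTR, the Ψ packaging signal with a gag fragment, the Rev response element, the cPPT/CTS, a WPRE downstream of the payload, and a second truncated LTR at the 3' end. These elements would allow the cassette to be packaged into lentiviral particles and integrated into target cells, although the catalogue entry lists the vector type only as mammalian expression. In bacteria the plasmid replicates from a high-copy ColE1/pUC-type origin and is selected with ampicillin through the AmpR β-lactamase gene. There is no drug marker for mammalian cells, so cells carrying the construct are identified by mCherry fluorescence.

The payload consists of two expression units. According to the record, a U6 promoter drives an sgRNA extended with two PP7 RNA hairpins. The annotation did not call the U6 promoter itself, but it did detect the S. pyogenes tracrRNA-derived scaffold followed by a short Pol III terminator. The targeting sequence of the guide is not stated. Downstream, a CMV enhancer/promoter expresses the PP7 coat protein (PCP) fused to the VP64 transcriptional activation domain, followed by an EMCV IRES and mCherry so that both proteins are translated from one transcript. PCP-VP64 binds the PP7 hairpins on the scaffold RNA, so that when dCas9 is supplied separately, the guide both targets a locus and recruits an activator to it. Two loxP sites inherited from pSico flank the region containing both units. The construct is used for CRISPR-based programmable gene activation with RNA scaffolds in mammalian cells.
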