Features (pLannotate 1.2.2; 28 found; start..end, strand, type, name):
     40..92      -  misc_feature   bom (fragment): basis of mobility region from pBR322
    247..626     +  enhancer       CMV enhancer: human cytomegalovirus immediate early enhancer
    627..826     +  promoter       CMV promoter: human cytomegalovirus (CMV) immediate early promoter
    844..1024    +  LTR            5' LTR (truncated): truncated 5' long terminal repeat (LTR) from HIV-1
   1071..1196    +  misc_feature   HIV-1 Ψ: packaging signal of human immunodeficiency virus type 1
   1180..1518    +  CDS            HIV-1 gag (fragment): gag protein from human immunodeficiency virus 1; gag
   1695..1928    +  misc_feature   RRE: The Rev response element (RRE) of HIV-1 allows for Rev-dependent mRNA export from the nucleus to the cytoplasm.
   2305..2405    +  CDS            Rev (fragment): human immunodeficiency virus 1 (HIV-1) Rev protein; rev; enhances nuclear export of unspliced and incompletely spliced viral mRNAs
   2455..2572    +  misc_feature   cPPT/CTS: central polypurine tract and central termination sequence of HIV-1
   2825..2858    +  protein_bind   loxP: Cre-mediated recombination occurs in the 8-bp core sequence (GCATACAT). Cre recombinase
   2946..2966    -  promoter       tight TRE promoter (fragment): Tet-responsive promoter PTight, consisting of seven tet operator sequences followed by the minimal CMV promoter
   2984..3051    +  misc_RNA       tracrRNA (fragment): trans-activating CRISPR RNA for the Streptococcus pyogenes CRISPR/Cas9 system
   3131..3150    +  terminator     SUP4 terminator: transcription terminator for the S. cerevisiae SUP4 tRNA gene
   3282..3585    +  enhancer       CMV enhancer: human cytomegalovirus immediate early enhancer
   3586..3789    +  promoter       CMV promoter: human cytomegalovirus (CMV) immediate early promoter
   3856..4218    +  CDS            COAT_BPPP7: Experimental evidence at protein level: Swiss-Prot protein existence level 1. Forms the phage shell; binds to the phage RNA. From Pseudomonas phage PP7 (Bacteriophage PP7).
   4358..4383    +  CDS            VP64 (fragment): tetrameric repeat of the minimal activation domain of herpes simplex virus VP16 (Beerli et al., 1998)
   4540..5002    +  misc_feature   IRES: internal ribosome entry site (IRES) of the encephalomyocarditis virus (EMCV)
   5003..5710    +  CDS            mCherry: mCherry is a basic (constitutively fluorescent) red fluorescent protein published in 2004, derived from Discosoma sp.. It is reported to be a very rapidly-maturing monomer with low acid sensitivity.
   5733..5766    +  protein_bind   loxP: Cre-mediated recombination occurs in the 8-bp core sequence (GCATACAT). Cre recombinase
   5799..5822    +  misc_feature   MCS (fragment): pBluescript multiple cloning site
   5822..6410    +  misc_feature   WPRE: woodchuck hepatitis virus posttranscriptional regulatory element
   6411..6430    +  misc_feature   MCS (fragment): pBluescript multiple cloning site
   6432..6932    +  CDS            nef (fragment): NEF_HV1LA - Experimental evidence at protein level: Swiss-Prot protein existence level 1. Extracellular Nef protein targets CD4(+) T-lymphocytes for apoptosis by interacting with CXCR4 surface receptors. From Human immunodeficiency virus type 1 group M subtype B (isolate Lai) (HIV-1).
   6939..7119    +  LTR            5' LTR (truncated): truncated 5' long terminal repeat (LTR) from HIV-1
   7181..7769    -  rep_origin     ori: high-copy-number ColE1/pMB1/pBR322/pUC origin of replication
   7940..8800    -  CDS            AmpR: β-lactamase; bla; confers resistance to ampicillin, carbenicillin, and related antibiotics
   8801..8905    -  promoter       AmpR promoter: bla
>Addgene plasmid #66565 | pJZC43 | depositor full sequence | sequence record 113829 | pJZC43 sequence 8933 bps
GCTTAAGCGGTCGACGGATCGGGAGATCTCCCGATCCCCTATGGTGCACTCTCAGTACAATCTGCTCTGA
TGCCGCATAGTTAAGCCAGTATCTGCTCCCTGCTTGTGTGTTGGAGGTCGCTGAGTAGTGCGCGAGCAAA
ATTTAAGCTACAACAAGGCAAGGCTTGACCGACAATTGCATGAAGAATCTGCTTAGGGTTAGGCGTTTTG
CGCTGCTTCGCGATGTACGGGCCAGATATACGCGTTGACATTGATTATTGACTAGTTATTAATAGTAATC
AATTACGGGGTCATTAGTTCATAGCCCATATATGGAGTTCCGCGTTACATAACTTACGGTAAATGGCCCG
CCTGGCTGACCGCCCAACGACCCCCGCCCATTGACGTCAATAATGACGTATGTTCCCATAGTAACGCCAA
TAGGGACTTTCCATTGACGTCAATGGGTGGAGTATTTACGGTAAACTGCCCACTTGGCAGTACATCAAGT
GTATCATATGCCAAGTACGCCCCCTATTGACGTCAATGACGGTAAATGGCCCGCCTGGCATTATGCCCAG
TACATGACCTTATGGGACTTTCCTACTTGGCAGTACATCTACGTATTAGTCATCGCTATTACCATGGTGA
TGCGGTTTTGGCAGTACATCAATGGGCGTGGATAGCGGTTTGACTCACGGGGATTTCCAAGTCTCCACCC
CATTGACGTCAATGGGAGTTTGTTTTGGCACCAAAATCAACGGGACTTTCCAAAATGTCGTAACAACTCC
GCCCCATTGACGCAAATGGGCGGTAGGCGTGTACGGTGGGAGGTCTATATAAGCAGCGCGTTTTGCCTGT
ACTGGGTCTCTCTGGTTAGACCAGATCTGAGCCTGGGAGCTCTCTGGCTAACTAGGGAACCCACTGCTTA
AGCCTCAATAAAGCTTGCCTTGAGTGCTTCAAGTAGTGTGTGCCCGTCTGTTGTGTGACTCTGGTAACTA
GAGATCCCTCAGACCCTTTTAGTCAGTGTGGAAAATCTCTAGCAGTGGCGCCCGAACAGGGACTTGAAAG
CGAAAGGGAAACCAGAGGAGCTCTCTCGACGCAGGACTCGGCTTGCTGAAGCGCGCACGGCAAGAGGCGA
GGGGCGGCGACTGGTGAGTACGCCAAAAATTTTGACTAGCGGAGGCTAGAAGGAGAGAGATGGGTGCGAG
AGCGTCAGTATTAAGCGGGGGAGAATTAGATCGCGATGGGAAAAAATTCGGTTAAGGCCAGGGGGAAAGA
AAAAATATAAATTAAAACATATAGTATGGGCAAGCAGGGAGCTAGAACGATTCGCAGTTAATCCTGGCCT
GTTAGAAACATCAGAAGGCTGTAGACAAATACTGGGACAGCTACAACCATCCCTTCAGACAGGATCAGAA
GAACTTAGATCATTATATAATACAGTAGCAACCCTCTATTGTGTGCATCAAAGGATAGAGATAAAAGACA
CCAAGGAAGCTTTAGACAAGATAGAGGAAGAGCAAAACAAAAGTAAGACCACCGCACAGCAAGCGGCCGG
CCGCGCTGATCTTCAGACCTGGAGGAGGAGATATGAGGGACAATTGGAGAAGTGAATTATATAAATATAA
AGTAGTAAAAATTGAACCATTAGGAGTAGCACCCACCAAGGCAAAGAGAAGAGTGGTGCAGAGAGAAAAA
AGAGCAGTGGGAATAGGAGCTTTGTTCCTTGGGTTCTTGGGAGCAGCAGGAAGCACTATGGGCGCAGCGT
CAATGACGCTGACGGTACAGGCCAGACAATTATTGTCTGGTATAGTGCAGCAGCAGAACAATTTGCTGAG
GGCTATTGAGGCGCAACAGCATCTGTTGCAACTCACAGTCTGGGGCATCAAGCAGCTCCAGGCAAGAATC
CTGGCTGTGGAAAGATACCTAAAGGATCAACAGCTCCTGGGGATTTGGGGTTGCTCTGGAAAACTCATTT
GCACCACTGCTGTGCCTTGGAATGCTAGTTGGAGTAATAAATCTCTGGAACAGATTTGGAATCACACGAC
CTGGATGGAGTGGGACAGAGAAATTAACAATTACACAAGCTTAATACACTCCTTAATTGAAGAATCGCAA
AACCAGCAAGAAAAGAATGAACAAGAATTATTGGAATTAGATAAATGGGCAAGTTTGTGGAATTGGTTTA
ACATAACAAATTGGCTGTGGTATATAAAATTATTCATAATGATAGTAGGAGGCTTGGTAGGTTTAAGAAT
AGTTTTTGCTGTACTTTCTATAGTGAATAGAGTTAGGCAGGGATATTCACCATTATCGTTTCAGACCCAC
CTCCCAACCCCGAGGGGACCCGACAGGCCCGAAGGAATAGAAGAAGAAGGTGGAGAGAGAGACAGAGACA
GATCCATTCGATTAGTGAACGGATCGGCACTGCGTGCGCCAATTCTGCAGACAAATGGCAGTATTCATCC
ACAATTTTAAAAGAAAAGGGGGGATTGGGGGGTACAGTGCAGGGGAAAGAATAGTAGACATAATAGCAAC
AGACATACAAACTAAAGAATTACAAAAACAAATTACAAAAATTCAAAATTTTCGGGTTTATTACAGGGAC
AGCAGAGATCCAGTTTGGTTAGTACCGGGCCCGCTCTAGAGATCCGACGCGCCATCTCTAGGCCCGCGCC
GGCCCCCTCGCACAGACTTGTGGGAGAAGCTCGGCTACTCCCCTGCCCCGGTTAATTTGCATATAATATT
TCCTAGTAACTATAGAGGCTTAATGTGCGATAAAAGACAGATAATCTGTTCTTTTTAATACTAGCTACAT
TTTACATGATAGGCTTGGATTTCTATAACTTCGTATAGCATACATTATACGAAGTTATAAACAGCACAAA
AGGAAACTCACCCTAACTGTAAAGTAATTGTGTGTTTTGAGACTATAAGTATCCCTTGGAGAACCACCTT
GTTGGTACGTTCTCTATCACTGATAGTTTAAGAGCTATGCTGGAAACAGCATAGCAAGTTTAAATAAGGC
TAGTCCGTTATCAACTTGAAAAAGTGGCACCGAGTCGGTGCGGGAGCTAAGGAGTTTATATGGAAACCCT
TAGCCTGCTGCGTAAGGAGTTTATATGGAAACCCTTACGCAGCAGTTCCCTTTTTTTGTTTTTTATGTCT
CTGCAGAGTTCGGTCTCGAGTACTAGGATCCATTAGGCGGCCGCGTGGATAACCGTATTACCGCCATGCA
TTAGTTATTAATAGTAATCAATTACGGGGTCATTAGTTCATAGCCCATATATGGAGTTCCGCGTTACATA
ACTTACGGTAAATGGCCCGCCTGGCTGACCGCCCAACGACCCCCGCCCATTGACGTCAATAATGACGTAT
GTTCCCATAGTAACGCCAATAGGGACTTTCCATTGACGTCAATGGGTGGAGTATTTACGGTAAACTGCCC
ACTTGGCAGTACATCAAGTGTATCATATGCCAAGTACGCCCCCTATTGACGTCAATGACGGTAAATGGCC
CGCCTGGCATTATGCCCAGTACATGACCTTATGGGACTTTCCTACTTGGCAGTACATCTACGTATTAGTC
ATCGCTATTACCATGGTGATGCGGTTTTGGCAGTACATCAATGGGCGTGGATAGCGGTTTGACTCACGGG
GATTTCCAAGTCTCCACCCCATTGACGTCAATGGGAGTTTGTTTTGGCACCAAAATCAACGGGACTTTCC
AAAATGTCGTAACAACTCCGCCCCATTGACGCAAATGGGCGGTAGGCGTGTACGGTGGGAGGTCTATATA
AGCAGAGCTGGTTTAGTGAACCGTCAGATCCGCTAGCCCACCATGCCCAAAAAGAAAAGAAAAGTGGGTA
GTATGTCCAAAACCATCGTTCTTTCGGTCGGCGAGGCTACTCGCACTCTGACTGAGATCCAGTCCACCGC
AGACCGTCAGATCTTCGAAGAGAAGGTCGGGCCTCTGGTGGGTCGGCTGCGCCTCACGGCTTCGCTCCGT
CAAAACGGAGCCAAGACCGCGTATCGCGTCAACCTAAAACTGGATCAGGCGGACGTCGTTGATTCCGGAC
TTCCGAAAGTGCGCTACACTCAGGTATGGTCGCACGACGTGACAATCGTTGCGAATAGCACCGAGGCCTC
GCGCAAATCGTTGTACGATTTGACCAAGTCCCTCGTCGCGACCTCGCAGGTCGAAGATCTTGTCGTCAAC
CTTGTGCCGCTGGGCCGTGGCTCCGGACGAGCCGATGCTCTCGACGATTTTGACCTCGATATGCTGGGAT
CCGACGCTCTCGATGACTTCGACCTTGACATGCTGGGGAGTGACGCTCTGGACGACTTCGATCTCGACAT
GCTGGGCTCCGACGCCCTGGATGACTTCGATCTGGACATGCTCATCAACTGACCCGGGTCGAGCATGCAT
CTAGGGCGGCCAATTCCGCCCCTCTCCCTCCCCCCCCCCTAACGTTACTGGCCGAAGCCGCTTGGAATAA
GGCCGGTGTGCGTTTGTCTATATGTTATTTTCCACCATATTGCCGTCTTTTGGCAATGTGAGGGCCCGGA
AACCTGGCCCTGTCTTCTTGACGAGCATTCCTAGGGGTCTTTCCCCTCTCGCCAAAGGAATGCAAGGTCT
GTTGAATGTCGTGAAGGAAGCAGTTCCTCTGGAAGCTTCTTGAAGACAAACAACGTCTGTAGCGACCCTT
TGCAGGCAGCGGAACCCCCCACCTGGCGACAGGTGCCTCTGCGGCCAAAAGCCACGTGTATAAGATACAC
CTGCAAAGGCGGCACAACCCCAGTGCCACGTTGTGAGTTGGATAGTTGTGGAAAGAGTCAAATGGCTCTC
CTCAAGCGTATTCAACAAGGGGCTGAAGGATGCCCAGAAGGTACCCCATTGTATGGGATCTGATCTGGGG
CCTCGGTGCACATGCTTTACATGTGTTTAGTCGAGGTTAAAAAAACGTCTAGGCCCCCCGAACCACGGGG
ACGTGGTTTTCCTTTGAAAAACACGATGATAAATGGTGAGCAAGGGCGAGGAGGATAACATGGCCATCAT
CAAGGAGTTCATGCGCTTCAAGGTGCACATGGAGGGCTCCGTGAACGGCCACGAGTTCGAGATCGAGGGC
GAGGGCGAGGGCCGCCCCTACGAGGGCACCCAGACCGCCAAGCTGAAGGTGACCAAGGGTGGCCCCCTGC
CCTTCGCCTGGGACATCCTGTCCCCTCAGTTCATGTACGGCTCCAAGGCCTACGTGAAGCACCCCGCCGA
CATCCCCGACTACTTGAAGCTGTCCTTCCCCGAGGGCTTCAAGTGGGAGCGCGTGATGAACTTCGAGGAC
GGCGGCGTGGTGACCGTGACCCAGGACTCCTCCCTGCAGGACGGCGAGTTCATCTACAAGGTGAAGCTGC
GCGGCACCAACTTCCCCTCCGACGGCCCCGTAATGCAGAAGAAGACCATGGGCTGGGAGGCCTCCTCCGA
GCGGATGTACCCCGAGGACGGCGCCCTGAAGGGCGAGATCAAGCAGAGGCTGAAGCTGAAGGACGGCGGC
CACTACGACGCTGAGGTCAAGACCACCTACAAGGCCAAGAAGCCCGTGCAGCTGCCCGGCGCCTACAACG
TCAACATCAAGTTGGACATCACCTCCCACAACGAGGACTACACCATCGTGGAACAGTACGAACGCGCCGA
GGGCCGCCACTCCACCGGCGGCATGGACGAGCTGTACAAGTAAGAATTCGTCGAGGGACCTAATAACTTC
GTATAGCATACATTATACGAAGTTATACATGTTTAAGGGTTCCGGTTCCACTAGGTACAATTCGATATCA
AGCTTATCGATAATCAACCTCTGGATTACAAAATTTGTGAAAGATTGACTGGTATTCTTAACTATGTTGC
TCCTTTTACGCTATGTGGATACGCTGCTTTAATGCCTTTGTATCATGCTATTGCTTCCCGTATGGCTTTC
ATTTTCTCCTCCTTGTATAAATCCTGGTTGCTGTCTCTTTATGAGGAGTTGTGGCCCGTTGTCAGGCAAC
GTGGCGTGGTGTGCACTGTGTTTGCTGACGCAACCCCCACTGGTTGGGGCATTGCCACCACCTGTCAGCT
CCTTTCCGGGACTTTCGCTTTCCCCCTCCCTATTGCCACGGCGGAACTCATCGCCGCCTGCCTTGCCCGC
TGCTGGACAGGGGCTCGGCTGTTGGGCACTGACAATTCCGTGGTGTTGTCGGGGAAATCATCGTCCTTTC
CTTGGCTGCTCGCCTGTGTTGCCACCTGGATTCTGCGCGGGACGTCCTTCTGCTACGTCCCTTCGGCCCT
CAATCCAGCGGACCTTCCTTCCCGCGGCCTGCTGCCGGCTCTGCGGCCTCTTCCGCGTCTTCGCCTTCGC
CCTCAGACGAGTCGGATCTCCCTTTGGGCCGCCTCCCCGCATCGATACCGTCGACCTCGATCGAGACCTA
GAAAAACATGGAGCAATCACAAGTAGCAATACAGCAGCTACCAATGCTGATTGTGCCTGGCTAGAAGCAC
AAGAGGAGGAGGAGGTGGGTTTTCCAGTCACACCTCAGGTACCTTTAAGACCAATGACTTACAAGGCAGC
TGTAGATCTTAGCCACTTTTTAAAAGAAAAGGGGGGACTGGAAGGGCTAATTCACTCCCAACGAAGACAA
GATATCCTTGATCTGTGGATCTACCACACACAAGGCTACTTCCCTGATTGGCAGAACTACACACCAGGGC
CAGGGATCAGATATCCACTGACCTTTGGATGGTGCTACAAGCTAGTACCAGTTGAGCAAGAGAAGGTAGA
AGAAGCCAATGAAGGAGAGAACACCCGCTTGTTACACCCTGTGAGCCTGCATGGGATGGATGACCCGGAG
AGAGAAGTATTAGAGTGGAGGTTTGACAGCCGCCTAGCATTTCATCACATGGCCCGAGAGCTGCATCCGG
ACTGTACTGGGTCTCTCTGGTTAGACCAGATCTGAGCCTGGGAGCTCTCTGGCTAACTAGGGAACCCACT
GCTTAAGCCTCAATAAAGCTTGCCTTGAGTGCTTCAAGTAGTGTGTGCCCGTCTGTTGTGTGACTCTGGT
AACTAGAGATCCCTCAGACCCTTTTAGTCAGTGTGGAAAATCTCTAGCAGCATGTGAGCAAAAGGCCAGC
AAAAGGCCAGGAACCGTAAAAAGGCCGCGTTGCTGGCGTTTTTCCATAGGCTCCGCCCCCCTGACGAGCA
TCACAAAAATCGACGCTCAAGTCAGAGGTGGCGAAACCCGACAGGACTATAAAGATACCAGGCGTTTCCC
CCTGGAAGCTCCCTCGTGCGCTCTCCTGTTCCGACCCTGCCGCTTACCGGATACCTGTCCGCCTTTCTCC
CTTCGGGAAGCGTGGCGCTTTCTCATAGCTCACGCTGTAGGTATCTCAGTTCGGTGTAGGTCGTTCGCTC
CAAGCTGGGCTGTGTGCACGAACCCCCCGTTCAGCCCGACCGCTGCGCCTTATCCGGTAACTATCGTCTT
GAGTCCAACCCGGTAAGACACGACTTATCGCCACTGGCAGCAGCCACTGGTAACAGGATTAGCAGAGCGA
GGTATGTAGGCGGTGCTACAGAGTTCTTGAAGTGGTGGCCTAACTACGGCTACACTAGAAGAACAGTATT
TGGTATCTGCGCTCTGCTGAAGCCAGTTACCTTCGGAAAAAGAGTTGGTAGCTCTTGATCCGGCAAACAA
ACCACCGCTGGTAGCGGTGGTTTTTTTGTTTGCAAGCAGCAGATTACGCGCAGAAAAAAAGGATCTCAAG
AAGATCCTTTGATCTTTTCTACGGGGTCTGACGCTCAGTGGAACGAAAACTCACGTTAAGGGATTTTGGT
CATGAGATTATCAAAAAGGATCTTCACCTAGATCCTTTTAAATTAAAAATGAAGTTTTAAATCAATCTAA
AGTATATATGAGTAAACTTGGTCTGACAGTTACCAATGCTTAATCAGTGAGGCACCTATCTCAGCGATCT
GTCTATTTCGTTCATCCATAGTTGCCTGACTCCCCGTCGTGTAGATAACTACGATACGGGAGGGCTTACC
ATCTGGCCCCAGTGCTGCAATGATACCGCGAGACCCACGCTCACCGGCTCCAGATTTATCAGCAATAAAC
CAGCCAGCCGGAAGGGCCGAGCGCAGAAGTGGTCCTGCAACTTTATCCGCCTCCATCCAGTCTATTAATT
GTTGCCGGGAAGCTAGAGTAAGTAGTTCGCCAGTTAATAGTTTGCGCAACGTTGTTGCCATTGCTACAGG
CATCGTGGTGTCACGCTCGTCGTTTGGTATGGCTTCATTCAGCTCCGGTTCCCAACGATCAAGGCGAGTT
ACATGATCCCCCATGTTGTGCAAAAAAGCGGTTAGCTCCTTCGGTCCTCCGATCGTTGTCAGAAGTAAGT
TGGCCGCAGTGTTATCACTCATGGTTATGGCAGCACTGCATAATTCTCTTACTGTCATGCCATCCGTAAG
ATGCTTTTCTGTGACTGGTGAGTACTCAACCAAGTCATTCTGAGAATAGTGTATGCGGCGACCGAGTTGC
TCTTGCCCGGCGTCAATACGGGATAATACCGCGCCACATAGCAGAACTTTAAAAGTGCTCATCATTGGAA
AACGTTCTTCGGGGCGAAAACTCTCAAGGATCTTACCGCTGTTGAGATCCAGTTCGATGTAACCCACTCG
TGCACCCAACTGATCTTCAGCATCTTTTACTTTCACCAGCGTTTCTGGGTGAGCAAAAACAGGAAGGCAA
AATGCCGCAAAAAAGGGAATAAGGGCGACACGGAAATGTTGAATACTCATACTCTTCCTTTTTCAATATT
ATTGAAGCATTTATCAGGGTTATTGTCTCATGAGCGGATACATATTTGAATGTATTTAGAAAAATAAACA
AATAGGGGTTCCGCGCACATTTCCCCGAAAAGTGCCACCTGAC
