>Addgene plasmid #66565 | pJZC43 | addgene partial sequence | sequence record 116669 | mU6-F old 5'-cagcacaaaaggaaactcacc-3'
GTATCCCTTGGAGAACCACCTTGTTGGTACGTTCTCTATCACTGATAGTTTAAGAGCTATGCTGGAAACA
GCATAGCAAGTTTAAATAAGGCTAGTCCGTTATCAACTTGAAAAAGTGGCACCGAGTCGGTGCGGGAGCT
AAGGAGTTTATATGGAAACCCTTAGCCTGCTGCGTAAGGAGTTTATATGGAAACCCTTACGCAGCAGTTC
CCTTTTTTTGTTTTTTATGTCTCTGCAGAGTTCGGTCTCGAGTACTAGGATCCATTAGGCGGCCGCGTGG
ATAACCGTATTACCGCCATGCATTAGTTATTAATAGTAATCAATTACGGGGTCATTAGTTCATAGCCCAT
ATATGGAGTTCCGCGTTACATAACTTACGGTAAATGGCCCGCCTGGCTGACCGCCCAACGACCCCCGCCC
ATTGACGTCAATAATGACGTATGTTCCCATAGTAACGCCAATAGGGACTTTCCATTGACGTCAATGGGTG
GAGTATTTACGGTAAACTGCCCACTTGGCAGTACATCAAGTGTATCATATGCCAAGTACGCCCCCTATTG
ACGTCAATGACGGTAAATGG
