>Addgene plasmid #66565 | pJZC43 | addgene partial sequence | sequence record 116670 | WPRE-R 5'-CATAGCGTAAAAGGAGCAACA-3'
TCCAGAGGTTGATTATCGATAAGCTTGATATCGAATTGTACCTAGTGGAACCGGAACCCTTAAACATGTA
TAACTTCGTATAATGTATGCTATACGAAGTTATTAGGTCCCTCGACGAATTCTTACTTGTACAGCTCGTC
CATGCCGCCGGTGGAGTGGCGGCCCTCGGCGCGTTCGTACTGTTCCACGATGGTGTAGTCCTCGTTGTGG
GAGGTGATGTCCAACTTGATGTTGACGTTGTAGGCGCCGGGCAGCTGCACGGGCTTCTTGGCCTTGTAGG
TGGTCTTGACCTCAGCGTCGTAGTGGCCGCCGTCCTTCAGCTTCAGCCTCTGCTTGATCTCGCCCTTCAG
GGCGCCGTCCTCGGGGTACATCCGCTCGGAGGAGGCCTCCCAGCCCATGGTCTTCTTCTGCATTACGGGG
CCGTCGGAGGGGAAGTTGGTGCCGCGCAGCTTCACCTTGTAGATGAACTCGCCGTCCTGCAGGGAGGAGT
CCTGGGTCACGGTCACCACGCCGCCGTCCTCGAAGTTCATCACGCGCTCCCACTTGAAGCCCTCGGGGAA
GGACAGCTTCAAGTAGTCGGGGATGTCGGCGGGGTGCTTCACGTAGGCCTTGGAGCCGTACATGAACTGA
GGGGACAGGATGTCCCAGGCGAAGGGCA
