>Addgene plasmid #66565 | pJZC43 | addgene partial sequence | sequence record 117846 | PCP-F 5'-ccatcgttctttcggtcgg-3'
GCAGACCGTCAGATCTTCGAAGAGAAGGTCGGGCCTCTGGTGGGTCGGCTGCGCCTCACGGCTTCGCTCC
GTCAAAACGGAGCCAAGACCGCGTATCGCGTCAACCTAAAACTGGATCAGGCGGACGTCGTTGATTCCGG
ACTTCCGAAAGTGCGCTACACTCAGGTATGGTCGCACGACGTGACAATCGTTGCGAATAGCACCGAGGCC
TCGCGCAAATCGTTGTACGATTTGACCAAGTCCCTCGTCGCGACCTCGCAGGTCGAAGATCTTGTCGTCA
ACCTTGTGCCGCTGGGCCGTGGCTCCGGACGAGCCGATGCTCTCGACGATTTTGACCTCGATATGCTGGG
ATCCGACGCTCTCGATGACTTCGACCTTGACATGCTGGGGAGTGACGCTCTGGACGACTTCGATCTCGAC
ATGCTGGGCTCCGACGCCCTGGATGACTTCGATCTGGACATGCTCATCAACTGACCCGGGTCGAGCATGC
ATCTAGGGCGGCCAATTCCGCCCCTCTCCCTCCCCCCCCCCT
